Addgene plasmid #219851: pDRF1 yeBFP2-T2A-mCherry
Purpose: equimolar expression of yeBFP2 and mCherry in budding yeast
Depositing lab: Bas Teusink. Depositing organization: Vrije Universiteit Amsterdam. Publication: Side-by-Side Systematic Characterization of Novel FPs in Budding Yeast. Botman D, de Groot DH, Wehrens M, van Rossum K, Yska S, van der Kieft B, Albert V, Minghetti N, Goedhart J, Teusink B. ACS Synth Biol. 2026 Apr 1. doi: 10.1021/acssynbio.5c00676. PubMed 41919951.
Backbone
  Vector backbone: pDRF1
  Vector type: Yeast Expression
Growth in bacteria
  Bacterial resistance: Ampicillin, 100 μg/mL
  Growth temperature: 37°C
  Growth strain: DH5alpha
  Copy number: High Copy
Gene/Insert
  Gene/Insert name: yeBFP2-T2A-mCherry
  Species: Synthetic
  Cloning method: Restriction Enzyme; 5′ cloning site Unknown (unknown if destroyed)
Terms and licenses: Academic/Nonprofit Terms; Industry Terms: Not Available to Industry
How to cite: pDRF1 yeBFP2-T2A-mCherry was a gift from Bas Teusink (Addgene plasmid # 219851 ; http://n2t.net/addgene:219851 ; RRID:Addgene_219851)
