[The description below was written by a language model from this plasmid's Addgene catalogue record and pLannotate feature annotations shown in this document.]
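Description:
pDRF1 yeBFP2-T2A-mCherry is an 8,459 nt yeast expression shuttle plasmid built on the pDRF1 backbone for use in budding yeast (Saccharomyces cerevisiae). In E. coli it is maintained at high copy through a ColE1/pUC-type origin and selected by β-lactamase-mediated ampicillin resistance. An f1 origin and remnants of a lac promoter/operator and lacZα region are also present as backbone carry-over. In yeast it replicates episomally from the 2μ origin, giving multicopy maintenance, and is selected through the URA3 auxotrophic marker under its own promoter, which also permits counterselection with 5-fluoroorotic acid.

The payload is a synthetic single open reading frame in which a blue fluorescent protein annotated as EBFP2 (named yeBFP2 in the record) is followed by mCherry. The T2A peptide named in the construct title is not annotated separately but would lie in the short gap between the two coding sequences. A 2A element causes ribosomal skipping during translation, so one transcript yields two separate proteins in roughly equal amounts, matching the stated purpose of equimolar expression of the two fluorophores. The cassette is flanked by attB1 and attB2 Gateway recombination sites, although the catalogue lists restriction cloning, and it is followed by the ADH1 terminator. The promoter driving the cassette is not identified in the feature table. The upstream region carries only fragmentary matches to yeast genomic sequences, so the record does not state it.

The associated work is a side-by-side characterization of fluorescent proteins in yeast. In that context, mCherry plausibly serves as a co-expressed reference against which the blue protein's signal can be normalized, though the record does not spell this out.
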