Features (pLannotate 1.2.2; 26 found; start..end, strand, type, name):
      3..257     -  CDS            BRP1 (fragment): BRP1_YEAST - Protein predicted: Swiss-Prot protein existence level 4. From Saccharomyces cerevisiae (strain ATCC 204508 / S288c) (Baker's yeast).
    359..375     -  promoter       ARG4 promoter (fragment): S. cerevisiae ARG4
    480..563     +  CDS            YG007_YEAST: Protein predicted: Swiss-Prot protein existence level 4. From Saccharomyces cerevisiae (strain ATCC 204508 / S288c) (Baker's yeast).
    800..824     +  protein_bind   attB1: mutant version of attB; recombination site for the Gateway® BP reaction BP Clonase™
    831..1547    +  CDS            EBFP2: EBFP2 is a basic (constitutively fluorescent) blue fluorescent protein published in 2007, derived from Aequorea victoria. It is reported to be a rapidly-maturing monomer with moderate acid sensitivity.
   1629..2336    +  CDS            mCherry: mCherry is a basic (constitutively fluorescent) red fluorescent protein published in 2004, derived from Discosoma sp.. It is reported to be a very rapidly-maturing monomer with low acid sensitivity.
   2349..2373    -  protein_bind   attB2: mutant version of attB; recombination site for the Gateway® BP reaction BP Clonase™
   2401..2427    +  misc_feature   MCS (fragment): pBluescript multiple cloning site
   2436..2454    -  promoter       T7 promoter: promoter for bacteriophage T7 RNA polymerase
   2455..2598    +  CDS            ADH1 (fragment): ADH1_YEAST - Also known as ADC1. Experimental evidence at protein level: Swiss-Prot protein existence level 1. This isozyme preferentially catalyzes the conversion of primary unbranched alcohols to their corresponding aldehydes. Also shows activity toward secondary alcohols. From Saccharomyces cerevisiae (strain ATCC 204508 / S288c) (Baker's yeast).
   2602..2789    +  terminator     ADH1 terminator: S. cerevisiae ADH1; transcription terminator for the S. cerevisiae alcohol dehydrogenase 1 (ADH1) gene
   2797..2954    +  CDS            lacZα (fragment): LacZα fragment of β-galactosidase; lacZ fragment
   2960..3011    -  misc_feature   bom (fragment): basis of mobility region from pBR322
   3016..3099    +  CDS            RAF1 (fragment): RAF_YEAST - Experimental evidence at transcript level: Swiss-Prot protein existence level 2. Antagonizes transcriptional repression of recombinase FLP by REP1-REP2. May play a role in plasmid partitioning. From Saccharomyces cerevisiae (strain ATCC 204508 / S288c) (Baker's yeast).
   3253..4599    -  rep_origin     2μ ori: yeast 2μ plasmid origin of replication
   4604..4620    -  promoter       tet promoter (fragment): E. coli promoter for tetracycline efflux protein gene
   4710..5513    -  CDS            URA3: orotidine-5'-phosphate decarboxylase, required for uracil biosynthesis; S. cerevisiae URA3; yeast auxotrophic marker, counterselectable with 5-fluoroorotic acid (5-FOA)
   5514..5729    -  promoter       URA3 promoter: S. cerevisiae URA3
   5840..5944    +  promoter       AmpR promoter: bla
   5945..6805    +  CDS            AmpR: β-lactamase; bla; confers resistance to ampicillin, carbenicillin, and related antibiotics
   6976..7564    +  rep_origin     ori: high-copy-number ColE1/pMB1/pBR322/pUC origin of replication
   7747..7839    +  CDS            lacI (fragment): lac repressor; lacI; The lac repressor binds to the lac operator to inhibit transcription in E. coli. This inhibition can be relieved by adding lactose or isopropyl-β-D-thiogalactopyranoside (IPTG).
   7852..7873    +  protein_bind   CAP binding site: CAP binding activates transcription in the presence of cAMP. E. coli catabolite activator protein
   7888..7918    +  promoter       lac promoter: promoter for the E. coli lac operon
   7926..7942    +  protein_bind   lac operator: The lac repressor binds to the lac operator to inhibit transcription in E. coli. This inhibition can be relieved by adding lactose or isopropyl-β-D-thiogalactopyranoside (IPTG). lac repressor encoded by lacI
   8023..8451    -  rep_origin     f1 ori (sequence partly withheld): f1 bacteriophage origin of replication; arrow indicates direction of (+) strand synthesis
>Addgene plasmid #219851 | pDRF1 yeBFP2-T2A-mCherry | addgene full sequence | sequence record 437599 | Addgene NGS Result
CAAGCTTCCTGAAACGGAGAAACATAAACAGGCATTGCTGGGATCACCCATACATCACTCTGTTTTGCCT
GACCTTTTCCGGTAATTTGAAAACAAACCCGGTCTCGAAGCGGAGATCCGGCGATAATTACCGCAGAAAT
AAACCCATACACGAGACGTAGAACCAGCCGCACATGGCCGGAGAAACTCCTGCGAGAATTTCGTAAACTC
GCGCGCATTGCATCTGTATTTCCTAATGCGGCACTTCCAGGCCTCGATCGAGACCGTTTATCCATTGCTT
TTTTGTTGTCTTTTTCCCTCGTTCACAGAAAGTCTGAAGAAGCTATAGTAGAACTATGAGCTTTTTTTGT
TTCTGTTTTCCTTTTTTTTTTTTTTACCTCTGTGGAAATTGTTACTCTCACACTCTTTAGTTCGTTTGTT
TGTTTTGTTTATTCCAATTATGACCGGTGACGAAACGTGGTCGATGGTGGGTACCGCTTATGCTCCCCTC
CATTAGTTTCGATTATATAAAAAGGCCAAATATTGTATTATTTTCAAATGTCCTATCATTATCGTCTAAC
ATCTAATTTCTCTTAAATTTTTTCTCTTTCTTTCCTATAACACCAATAGTGAAAATCTTTTTTTCTTCTA
TATCTACAAAAACTTTTTTTTTCTATCAACCTCGTTGATAAATTTTTTCTTTAACAATCGTTAATAATTA
ATTAATTGGAAAATAACCATTTTTTCTCTCTTTTATACACACATTCAAAAGAAAGAAAAAAAATATACCC
CAGCCTCGACTAGTGAATTCGCGGCCATCACAAGTTTGTACAAAAAAGCAGGCTGCTAGCATGGTTTCCA
AGGGTGAAGAATTATTCACCGGTGTTGTCCCTATTTTGGTCGAATTGGACGGTGATGTCAACGGTCACAA
GTTCTCCGTTAGAGGTGAAGGTGAAGGTGACGCTACCAACGGTAAGTTGACCTTGAAGTTCATCTGTACC
ACTGGTAAGTTGCCAGTTCCTTGGCCAACTTTGGTTACCACTTTGTCTCACGGTGTTCAATGTTTCGCCC
GTTACCCAGATCACATGAAGCAACATGATTTCTTTAAATCCGCCATGCCAGAAGGTTACGTTCAAGAAAG
AACTATCTTCTTCAAGGACGATGGTACTTACAAAACTAGAGCCGAAGTCAAGTTCGAAGGTGATACTTTA
GTCAATAGAATCGAATTGAAGGGTGTTGATTTCAAGGAAGATGGTAACATTTTGGGTCACAAGTTAGAAT
ACAATTTCAACTCCCATAATATTTACATTATGGCTGTTAAGCAAAAGAACGGTATTAAGGTCAACTTTAA
AATCAGACACAACGTTGAAGACGGTTCTGTCCAATTAGCTGACCACTACCAACAAAACACTCCAATTGGT
GACGGTCCAGTCTTATTACCAGATTCTCATTACTTGTCTACCCAATCTGTCTTGTCTAAGGACCCAAATG
AAAAGAGAGATCACATGGTCTTGTTAGAATTTCGTACTGCTGCTGGTATCACTTTGGGTATGGACGAATT
GTACAAGTCCGGAGAGGGCAGAGGAAGTCTTCTAACATGCGGTGACGTGGAGGAGAATCCCGGCCCTGGG
GATCCACCGGTCGCCACCATGGTGAGCAAGGGCGAGGAGGATAACATGGCCATCATCAAGGAGTTCATGC
GCTTCAAGGTGCACATGGAGGGCTCCGTGAACGGCCACGAGTTCGAGATCGAGGGCGAGGGCGAGGGCCG
CCCCTACGAGGGCACCCAGACCGCCAAGCTGAAGGTGACCAAGGGTGGCCCCCTGCCCTTCGCCTGGGAC
ATCCTGTCCCCTCAGTTCATGTACGGCTCCAAGGCCTACGTGAAGCACCCCGCCGACATCCCCGACTACT
TGAAGCTGTCCTTCCCCGAGGGCTTCAAGTGGGAGCGCGTGATGAACTTCGAGGACGGCGGCGTGGTGAC
CGTGACCCAGGACTCCTCCCTGCAGGACGGCGAGTTCATCTACAAGGTGAAGCTGCGCGGCACCAACTTC
CCCTCCGACGGCCCCGTAATGCAGAAGAAGACCATGGGCTGGGAGGCCTCCTCCGAGCGGATGTACCCCG
AGGACGGCGCCCTGAAGGGCGAGATCAAGCAGAGGCTGAAGCTGAAGGACGGCGGCCACTACGACGCTGA
GGTCAAGACCACCTACAAGGCCAAGAAGCCCGTGCAGCTGCCCGGCGCCTACAACGTCAACATCAAGTTG
GACATCACCTCCCACAACGAGGACTACACCATCGTGGAACAGTACGAACGCGCCGAGGGCCGCCACTCCA
CCGGCGGCATGGACGAGCTGTACAAGTAAAGCGGCCGCACCCAGCTTTCTTGTACAAAGTGGTGTAGTTA
ATTCATGATGGCCGCTGCAGGTCGACCTCGAGGGGGGGCCCGGTACCCAATTCGCCCTATAGTGAGTCGT
ATTACGCGCGGATCCAGCTTTGGACTTCTTCGCCAGAGGTTTGGTCAAGTCTCCAATCAAGGTTGTCGGC
TTGTCTACCTTGCCAGAAATTTACGAAAAGATGGAAAAGGGTCAAATCGTTGGTAGATACGTTGTTGACA
CTTCTAAATAAGCGAATTTCTTATGATTTATGATTTTTATTATTAAATAAGTTATAAAAAAAATAAGTGT
ATACAAATTTTAAAGTGACTCTTAGGTTTTAAAACGAAAATTCTTATTCTTGAGTAACTCTTTCCTGTAG
GTCAGGTTGCTTTCTCAGGTATAGCATGAGGTCGCTCTTATTGACCACACCTCTACCGGCATGCCAATTC
ACTGGCCGTCGTTTTACAACGTCGTGACTGGGAAAACCCTGGCGTTACCCAACTTAATCGCCTTGCAGCA
CATCCCCCTTTCGCCAGCTGGCGTAATAGCGAAGAGGCCCGCACCGATCGCCCTTCCCAACAGTTGCGCA
GCCTGAATGGCGAATGGCGCCTGATGCGGTATTTTCTCCTTACGCATCTGTGCGGTATTTCACACCGCAT
AATCGGATCGTACTTGTTACCCATCATTGAATTTTGAACATCCGAACCTGGAAGTTTTCCCTGAAACAGA
TAGTATATTTGAACCTGTATAATAATATATAGTCTAGCGCTTTACGGAAGACAATGTATGTATTTCGGTT
CCTGGAGAAACTATTGCATCTATTGCATAGGTAATCTTGCACGTCGCATCCCCGGTTCATTTTCTGCGTT
TCCATCTTGCACTTCAATAGCATATCTTTGTTAACGAAGCATCTGTGCTTCATTTTGTAGAACAAAAATG
CAACGCGAGAGCGCTAATTTTTCAAACAAAGAATCTGAGCTGCATTTTTACAGAACAGAAATGCAACGCG
AAAGCGCTATTTTACCAACGAAGAATCTGTGCTTCATTTTTGTAAAACAAAAATGCAACGCGAGAGCGCT
AATTTTTCAAACAAAGAATCTGAGCTGCATTTTTACAGAACAGAAATGCAACGCGAGAGCGCTATTTTAC
CAACAAAGAATCTATACTTCTTTTTTGTTCTACAAAAATGCATCCCGAGAGCGCTATTTTTCTAACAAAG
CATCTTAGATTACTTTTTTTCTCCTTTGTGCGCTCTATAATGCAGTCTCTTGATAACTTTTTGCACTGTA
GGTCCGTTAAGGTTAGAAGAAGGCTACTTTGGTGTCTATTTTCTCTTCCATAAAAAAAGCCTGACTCCAC
TTCCCGCGTTTACTGATTACTAGCGAAGCTGCGGGTGCATTTTTTCAAGATAAAGGCATCCCCGATTATA
TTCTATACCGATGTGGATTGCGCATACTTTGTGAACAGAAAGTGATAGCGTTGATGATTCTTCATTGGTC
AGAAAATTATGAACGGTTTCTTCTATTTTGTCTCTATATACTACGTATAGGAAATGTTTACATTTTCGTA
TTGTTTTCGATTCACTCTATGAATAGTTCTTACTACAATTTTTTTGTCTAAAGAGTAATACTAGAGATAA
ACATAAAAAATGTAGAGGTCGAGTTTAGATGCAAGTTCAAGGAGCGAAAGGTGGATGGGTAGGTTATATA
GGGATATAGCACAGAGATATATAGCAAAGAGATACTTTTGAGCAATGTTTGTGGAAGCGGTATTCGCAAT
ATTTTAGTAGCTCGTTACAGTCCGGTGCGTTTTTGGTTTTTTGAAAGTGCGTCTTCAGAGCGCTTTTGGT
TTTCAAAAGCGCTCTGAAGTTCCTATACTTTCTAGCTAGAGAATAGGAACTTCGGAATAGGAACTTCAAA
GCGTTTCCGAAAACGAGCGCTTCCGAAAATGCAACGCGAGCTGCGCACATACAGCTCACTGTTCACGTCG
CACCTATATCTGCGTGTTGCCTGTATATATATATACATGAGAAGAACGGCATAGTGCGTGTTTATGCTTA
AATGCGTACTTATATGCGTCTATTTATGTAGGATGAAAGGTAGTCTAGTACCTCCTGTGATATTATCCCA
TTCCATGCGGGGTATCGTATGCTTCCTTCAGCACTACCCTTTAGCTGTTCTATATGCTGCCACTCCTCAA
TTGGATTAGTCTCATCCTTCAATGCTATCATTTCCTTTGATATTGGATCGATCCGATGATAAGCTGTCAA
ACATGAGAATTGGGTAATAACTGATATAATTAAATTGAAGCTCTAATTTGTGAGTTTAGTATACATGCAT
TTACTTATAATACAGTTTTTTAGTTTTGCTGGCCGCATCTTCTCAAATATGCTTCCCAGCCTGCTTTTCT
GTAACGTTCACCCTCTACCTTAGCATCCCTTCCCTTTGCAAATAGTCCTCTTCCAACAATAATAATGTCA
GATCCTGTAGAGACCACATCATCCACGGTTCTATACTGTTGACCCAATGCGTCTCCCTTGTCATCTAAAC
CCACACCGGGTGTCATAATCAACCAATCGTAACCTTCATCTCTTCCACCCATGTCTCTTTGAGCAATAAA
GCCGATAACAAAATCTTTGTCGCTCTTCGCAATGTCAACAGTACCCTTAGTATATTCTCCAGTAGATAGG
GAGCCCTTGCATGACAATTCTGCTAACATCAAAAGGCCTCTAGGTTCCTTTGTTACTTCTTCTGCCGCCT
GCTTCAAACCGCTAACAATACCTGGGCCCACCACACCGTGTGCATTCGTAATGTCTGCCCATTCTGCTAT
TCTGTATACACCCGCAGAGTACTGCAATTTGACTGTATTACCAATGTCAGCAAATTTTCTGTCTTCGAAG
AGTAAAAAATTGTACTTGGCGGATAATGCCTTTAGCGGCTTAACTGTGCCCTCCATGGAAAAATCAGTCA
AGATATCCACATGTGTTTTTAGTAAACAAATTTTGGGACCTAATGCTTCAACTAACTCCAGTAATTCCTT
GGTGGTACGAACATCCAATGAAGCACACAAGTTTGTTTGCTTTTCGTGCATGATATTAAATAGCTTGGCA
GCAACAGGACTAGGATGAGTAGCAGCACGTTCCTTATATGTAGCTTTCGACATGATTTATCTTCGTTTCC
TGCATGTTTTTGTTCTGTGCAGTTGGGTTAAGAATACTGGGCAATTTCATGTTTCTTCAACACTACATAT
GCGTATATATACCAATCTAAGTCTGTGCTCCTTCCTTCGTTCTTCCTTCTGTTCGGAGATTACCGAATCA
AAAAAATTTCAAGGAAACCGAAATCAAAAAAAAGAATAAAAAAAAAATGATGAATTGAAAAGCTAATTCT
TGAAGACGAAAGGGCCTCGTGATACGCCTATTTTTATAGGTTAATGTCATGATAATAATGGTTTCTTAGA
CGTCAGGTGGCACTTTTCGGGGAAATGTGCGCGGAACCCCTATTTGTTTATTTTTCTAAATACATTCAAA
TATGTATCCGCTCATGAGACAATAACCCTGATAAATGCTTCAATAATATTGAAAAAGGAAGAGTATGAGT
ATTCAACATTTCCGTGTCGCCCTTATTCCCTTTTTTGCGGCATTTTGCCTTCCTGTTTTTGCTCACCCAG
AAACGCTGGTGAAAGTAAAAGATGCTGAAGATCAGTTGGGTGCACGAGTGGGTTACATCGAACTGGATCT
CAACAGCGGTAAGATCCTTGAGAGTTTTCGCCCCGAAGAACGTTTTCCAATGATGAGCACTTTTAAAGTT
CTGCTATGTGGCGCGGTATTATCCCGTATTGACGCCGGGCAAGAGCAACTCGGTCGCCGCATACACTATT
CTCAGAATGACTTGGTTGAGTACTCACCAGTCACAGAAAAGCATCTTACGGATGGCATGACAGTAAGAGA
ATTATGCAGTGCTGCCATAACCATGAGTGATAACACTGCGGCCAACTTACTTCTGACAACGATCGGAGGA
CCGAAGGAGCTAACCGCTTTTTTGCACAACATGGGGGATCATGTAACTCGCCTTGATCGTTGGGAACCGG
AGCTGAATGAAGCCATACCAAACGACGAGCGTGACACCACGATGCCTGTAGCAATGGCAACAACGTTGCG
CAAACTATTAACTGGCGAACTACTTACTCTAGCTTCCCGGCAACAATTAATAGACTGGATGGAGGCGGAT
AAAGTTGCAGGACCACTTCTGCGCTCGGCCCTTCCGGCTGGCTGGTTTATTGCTGATAAATCTGGAGCCG
GTGAGCGTGGGTCTCGCGGTATCATTGCAGCACTGGGGCCAGATGGTAAGCCCTCCCGTATCGTAGTTAT
CTACACGACGGGGAGTCAGGCAACTATGGATGAACGAAATAGACAGATCGCTGAGATAGGTGCCTCACTG
ATTAAGCATTGGTAACTGTCAGACCAAGTTTACTCATATATACTTTAGATTGATTTAAAACTTCATTTTT
AATTTAAAAGGATCTAGGTGAAGATCCTTTTTGATAATCTCATGACCAAAATCCCTTAACGTGAGTTTTC
GTTCCACTGAGCGTCAGACCCCGTAGAAAAGATCAAAGGATCTTCTTGAGATCCTTTTTTTCTGCGCGTA
ATCTGCTGCTTGCAAACAAAAAAACCACCGCTACCAGCGGTGGTTTGTTTGCCGGATCAAGAGCTACCAA
CTCTTTTTCCGAAGGTAACTGGCTTCAGCAGAGCGCAGATACCAAATACTGTTCTTCTAGTGTAGCCGTA
GTTAGGCCACCACTTCAAGAACTCTGTAGCACCGCCTACATACCTCGCTCTGCTAATCCTGTTACCAGTG
GCTGCTGCCAGTGGCGATAAGTCGTGTCTTACCGGGTTGGACTCAAGACGATAGTTACCGGATAAGGCGC
AGCGGTCGGGCTGAACGGGGGGTTCGTGCACACAGCCCAGCTTGGAGCGAACGACCTACACCGAACTGAG
ATACCTACAGCGTGAGCTATGAGAAAGCGCCACGCTTCCCGAAGGGAGAAAGGCGGACAGGTATCCGGTA
AGCGGCAGGGTCGGAACAGGAGAGCGCACGAGGGAGCTTCCAGGGGGAAACGCCTGGTATCTTTATAGTC
CTGTCGGGTTTCGCCACCTCTGACTTGAGCGTCGATTTTTGTGATGCTCGTCAGGGGGGCGGAGCCTATG
GAAAAACGCCAGCAACGCGGCCTTTTTACGGTTCCTGGCCTTTTGCTGGCCTTTTGCTCACATGTTCTTT
CCTGCGTTATCCCCTGATTCTGTGGATAACCGTATTACCGCCTTTGAGTGAGCTGATACCGCTCGCCGCA
GCCGAACGACCGAGCGCAGCGAGTCAGTGAGCGAGGAAGCGGAAGAGCGCCCAATACGCAAACCGCCTCT
CCCCGCGCGTTGGCCGATTCATTAATGCAGCTGGCACGACAGGTTTCCCGACTGGAAAGCGGGCAGTGAG
CGCAACGCAATTAATGTGAGTTAGCTCACTCATTAGGCACCCCAGGCTTTACACTTTATGCTTCCGGCTC
GTATGTTGTGTGGAATTGTGAGCGGATAACAATTTCACACAGGAAACAGCTATGACCATGATTACGCCAA
GCTTACCGCATCAGGAAATTGTAAGCGTTAATATTTTGTTAAAATTCGCGTTAAATTTTTGTTAAATCAG
CTCATTTTTTAACCAATAGGCCGAAATCGGCAAAATCCCTTATAAATCAAAAGAATAGACCGAGATAGGG
T
[37 nt withheld, positions 8122-8158]
AAAGAACGTGGACTCCAACGTCAAAGG
[49 nt withheld, positions 8186-8234]
T
[91 nt withheld, positions 8236-8326]
G
[124 nt withheld, positions 8328-8451]
CCATTCGC
